>Addgene plasmid #145746 | pGBW-m4046806 | addgene full sequence | sequence record 292514 | Addgene NGS Result
CATCGATCTCGATCCCGCGAAATTAATACGACTCACTATAGGGGAATTGTGAGCGGATAACAATTCCCCT
CTAGAAATAATTTTGTTTAACTTTAAGAAGGAGACTCTTCTATGGCAGATTCCAACGGTACTATTACCGT
TGAAGAGCTTAAAAAGCTCCTTGAACAATGGAACCTAGTAATAGGTTTCCTATTCCTTACATGGATTTGT
CTTCTACAATTTGCCTATGCCAACAGGAATAGGTTTTTGTATATAATTAAGTTAATTTTCCTCTGGCTGT
TATGGCCAGTAACTTTAGCTTGTTTTGTGCTTGCTGCTGTTTACAGAATAAATTGGATCACCGGTGGAAT
TGCTATCGCAATGGCTTGTCTTGTAGGCTTGATGTGGCTCAGCTACTTCATTGCTTCTTTCAGACTGTTT
GCGCGTACGCGTTCCATGTGGTCATTCAATCCAGAAACTAACATTCTTCTCAACGTGCCACTCCATGGCA
CTATTCTGACCAGACCGCTTCTAGAAAGTGAACTCGTAATCGGAGCTGTGATCCTTCGTGGACATCTTCG
TATTGCTGGACACCATCTAGGACGCTGTGACATCAAGGACCTGCCTAAAGAAATCACTGTTGCTACATCA
CGAACGCTTTCTTATTACAAATTGGGAGCTTCGCAGCGTGTAGCAGGTGACTCAGGTTTTGCTGCATACA
GTCGCTACAGGATTGGCAACTATAAATTAAACACAGACCATTCCAGTAGCAGTGACAATATTGCTTTGCT
TGTACAGGAGAACCTGTACTTTCAAAGCCACCATCATCACCATCATTAACCGGCTTATCGGTCAGTTTCA
CCTGATTTACGTAAAAACCCGCTTCGGCGGGTTTTTGCTTTTGGAGGGGCAGAAAGATGAATGACTGTCC
ACGACGCTATACCCAAAAGAAAAAGCTTGAGATCCTTTTTTTCTGCGCGTAATCTGCTGCTTGCAAACAA
AAAAACCACCGCTACCAGCGGTGGTTTGTTTGCCGGATCAAGAGCTACCAACTCTTTTTCCGAAGGTAAC
TGGCTTCAGCAGAGCGCAGATACCAAATACTGTTCTTCTAGTGTAGCCGTAGTTAGGCCACCACTTCAAG
AACTCTGTAGCACCGCCTACATACCTCGCTCTGCTAATCCTGTTACCAGTGGCTGCTGCCAGTGGCGATA
AGTCGTGTCTTACCGGGTTGGACTCAAGACGATAGTTACCGGATAAGGCGCAGCGGTCGGGCTGAACGGG
GGGTTCGTGCACACAGCCCAGCTTGGAGCGAACGACCTACACCGAACTGAGATACCTACAGCGTGAGCTA
TGAGAAAGCGCCACGCTTCCCGAAGGGAGAAAGGCGGACAGGTATCCGGTAAGCGGCAGGGTCGGAACAG
GAGAGCGCACGAGGGAGCTTCCAGGGGGAAACGCCTGGTATCTTTATAGTCCTGTCGGGTTTCGCCACCT
CTGACTTGAGCGTCGATTTTTGTGATGCTCGTCAGGGGGGCGGAGCCTATGGAAATTGATCGGGCACGTA
AGAGGTTCCAACTTTCACCATAATGAAATAAGATCACTACCGGGCGTATTTTTTGAGTTATCGAGATTTT
CAGGAGCTAAGGAAGCTAAAATGGAGAAAAAAATCACTGGATATACCACCGTTGATATATCCCAATGGCA
TCGTAAAGAACATTTTGAGGCATTTCAGTCAGTTGCTCAATGTACCTATAACCAGACCGTTCAGCTGGAT
ATTACGGCCTTTTTAAAGACCGTAAAGAAAAATAAGCACAAGTTTTATCCGGCCTTTATTCACATTCTTG
CCCGCCTGATGAATGCTCATCCGGAATTTCGTATGGCAATGAAAGACGGTGAGCTGGTGATATGGGATAG
TGTTCACCCTTGTTACACCGTTTTCCATGAGCAAACTGAAACGTTTTCATCGCTCTGGAGTGAATACCAC
GACGATTTCCGGCAGTTTCTACACATATATTCGCAAGATGTGGCGTGTTACGGTGAAAACCTGGCCTATT
TCCCTAAAGGGTTTATTGAGAATATGTTTTTCGTTTCAGCCAATCCCTGGGTGAGTTTCACCAGTTTTGA
TTTAAACGTGGCCAATATGGACAACTTCTTCGCCCCCGTTTTCACCATGGGCAAATATTATACGCAAGGC
GACAAGGTGCTGATGCCGCTGGCGATTCAGGTTCATCATGCCGTTTGTGATGGCTTCCATGTCGGCAGAA
TGCTTAATGAATTACAACAGTACTGCGATGAGTGGCAGGGCGGGGCGTAATTTGATATCGAGCTCGCTTG
GACTCCTGTTGATAGATCCAGTAATGACCTCAGAACTCCATCTGGATTTGTTCAGAACGCTCGGTTGCCG
CCGGGCGTTTTTTATTGGT
Features (pLannotate 1.2.2; 8 found; start..end, strand, type, name):
     24..42      +  promoter       T7 promoter: promoter for bacteriophage T7 RNA polymerase
     43..67      +  protein_bind   lac operator: The lac repressor binds to the lac operator to inhibit transcription in E. coli. This inhibition can be relieved by adding lactose or isopropyl-β-D-thiogalactopyranoside (IPTG). lac repressor encoded by lacI
     82..104     +  RBS            RBS: efficient ribosome binding site from bacteriophage T7 gene 10 (Olins and Rangwala, 1989)
    112..777     +  CDS            VME1_SARS2: Experimental evidence at protein level: Swiss-Prot protein existence level 1. Component of the viral envelope that plays a central role in virus morphogenesis and assembly via its interactions with other viral proteins (By similarity). Regulates the localization of S protein at cis-Golgi, the place of virus budding (PubMed:33229438). May act by binding cytoplasmic c-terminus of S (PubMed:33229438). From Severe acute respiratory syndrome coronavirus 2 (2019-nCoV) (SARS-CoV-2).
    937..1525    +  rep_origin     ori: high-copy-number ColE1/pMB1/pBR322/pUC origin of replication
   1533..1630    +  promoter       cat promoter: promoter of the E. coli cat gene encoding chloramphenicol acetyltransferase
   1631..2287    +  CDS            cat: CAT_ECOLX - Experimental evidence at protein level: Swiss-Prot protein existence level 1. This enzyme is an effector of chloramphenicol resistance in bacteria. From Escherichia coli. This protein is used as a marker in many commonly used cloning vectors, such as pACYC184.
   2361..2395    +  terminator     lambda t0 terminator: minimal transcription terminator from phage lambda (Scholtissek and Grosse, 1987)
