[The description below was written by a language model from this plasmid's Addgene catalogue record and pLannotate feature annotations shown in this document.]
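Description:
pGBW-m4046806 is a compact bacterial expression plasmid (about 2.4 kb in the sequenced record) carrying the wild-type coding sequence of the SARS-CoV-2 membrane (M) glycoprotein. The minimal backbone consists of little more than a high-copy ColE1/pUC-type origin of replication and a chloramphenicol acetyltransferase gene driven by its own cat promoter, so the plasmid is maintained in E. coli under chloramphenicol selection. A lambda t0 terminator lies downstream of the resistance gene.

The expression cassette follows the classic T7/lac design: a bacteriophage T7 promoter is immediately followed by a lac operator, then the efficient ribosome binding site from T7 gene 10 and an ATG start codon leading into the M open reading frame. Transcription therefore requires a host that supplies T7 RNA polymerase, and it is held in check by lac repressor bound at the operator until relieved by IPTG or lactose. No lacI gene is annotated on the plasmid, so repressor would have to come from the host. The catalogue entry lists a TEV-cleavable 6xHis tag fused at the C terminus and supplied by the backbone, which would allow metal-affinity purification followed by tag removal. The automated feature table does not annotate this tag separately, nor a T7 terminator after the insert.

M is the envelope component central to coronavirus morphogenesis and assembly through its interactions with other viral proteins, including the spike protein. The construct is intended for inducible recombinant production of M protein in E. coli. The record does not specify further downstream applications.
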