Addgene plasmid #145746: pGBW-m4046806
Purpose: Bacterial Expression plasmid for SARS-CoV-2 M (membrane)
Depositing lab: Ginkgo Bioworks & Benjie Chen. Depositing organization: Ginkgo Bioworks.
Backbone
  Vector backbone: ori-013 - marker | cmR
  Backbone size w/o insert (bp): 1462
  Vector type: Bacterial Expression
Growth in bacteria
  Bacterial resistance: Chloramphenicol, 25 μg/mL
  Growth temperature: 30°C
  Growth strain: DH5alpha
  Copy number: High Copy
Gene/Insert
  Gene/Insert name: SARS-CoV-2 M (membrane) (alt names: membrane glycoprotein; M protein)
  Species: Escherichia coli str. K-12 substr. MG1655; Severe acute respiratory syndrome coronavirus 2
  Insert size (bp): 662
  Mutation: wt
  Entrez Gene: M (a.k.a. GU280_gp05)
  Promoter: Promoter | pT7 ; Operator | lacO ; RBS | T7_rbs ; Start Codon | ATG
  Tag / fusion protein: Cleavable TEV;6xHIS (C terminal on backbone)
  Cloning method: Unknown
Resource information
  A portion of this plasmid was derived from a plasmid made by: GinkgoBioworks
Depositor comments: NCBI Reference Sequence: YP_009724393.1
How to cite: pGBW-m4046806 was a gift from Ginkgo Bioworks & Benjie Chen (Addgene plasmid # 145746 ; http://n2t.net/addgene:145746 ; RRID:Addgene_145746)
